Addgene plasmid #77128: NMRK2 gRNA (BRDN0001147024)
Purpose: 3rd generation lentiviral gRNA plasmid targeting human NMRK2
Depositing lab: John Doench & David Root. Depositing organization: Broad Institute. Publication: Optimized sgRNA design to maximize activity and minimize off-target effects of CRISPR-Cas9. Doench JG, Fusi N, Sullender M, Hegde M, Vaimberg EW, Donovan KF, Smith I, Tothova Z, Wilen C, Orchard R, Virgin HW, Listgarten J, Root DE. Nat Biotechnol. 2016 Jan 18. doi: 10.1038/nbt.3437. PubMed 26780180.
Backbone
  Vector backbone: lentiGuide-Puro
  Backbone manufacturer: Zhang Lab (Addgene plasmid # 52963)
  Vector type: Mammalian Expression, Lentiviral, CRISPR
  Selectable markers: Puromycin
Growth in bacteria
  Bacterial resistance: Ampicillin, 100 μg/mL
  Growth temperature: 37°C
  Growth strain: DH5alpha
  Copy number: High Copy
Gene/Insert
  Gene/Insert name: NMRK2 (alt names: NMRK2; NM_001289117.1)
  gRNA/shRNA sequence: GAAGTTTGCCCGTGCCCACG
  Species: H. sapiens (human)
  Entrez Gene: NMRK2 (a.k.a. ITGB1BP3, MIBP, NRK2)
  Promoter: hU6
  Cloning method: Unknown
  Sequencing primers: 5′ U6-F; 3′ pS2-R
Terms and licenses: Academic/Nonprofit Terms; Industry Terms: Not Available to Industry
Depositor comments: The gRNA was designed to target the following Genbank reference sequence(s): NM_001289117.1,NM_170678.2. Note that this plasmid does NOT contain Cas9. It should be used in conjunction with lentiCas9-Blast (Addgene #52962) or otherwise with cell lines already expressing Cas9. Browse the full kinome gRNA library at http://www.addgene.org/pooled-library/broadgpp-human-kinome/ or visit http://www.broadinstitute.org/rnai/public/ for detailed protocols and information.
How to cite: NMRK2 gRNA (BRDN0001147024) was a gift from John Doench & David Root (Addgene plasmid # 77128 ; http://n2t.net/addgene:77128 ; RRID:Addgene_77128)
