[The description below was written by a language model from this plasmid's Addgene catalogue record and pLannotate feature annotations shown in this document.]
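Description:
NMRK2 gRNA (BRDN0001147024) is a third-generation lentiviral CRISPR guide plasmid built on the lentiGuide-Puro backbone, carrying a single guide RNA directed against human NMRK2 (also known as ITGB1BP3, MIBP or NRK2). It is propagated in E. coli as a high-copy plasmid through a ColE1/pUC-type origin with ampicillin selection from the β-lactamase gene. The backbone also contains an f1 origin, an SV40 origin and poly(A) signal, and remnants of lac and T7/T3 promoter elements.

The lentiviral transfer cassette begins with an RSV promoter fused to a truncated HIV-1 5' LTR, which drives genomic RNA production in packaging cells without requiring Tat. It is followed by the Ψ packaging signal with a gag fragment, the Rev response element for Rev-dependent nuclear export, and a cPPT/CTS that aids nuclear import of the reverse-transcribed genome. The human U6 RNA polymerase III promoter transcribes the NMRK2-specific spacer joined to the Streptococcus pyogenes Cas9 gRNA scaffold. Downstream, the EF-1α core promoter with its intron A expresses puromycin N-acetyltransferase, so transduced mammalian cells can be selected with puromycin. A WPRE enhances transcript expression, and the ΔU3 3' LTR makes the integrated provirus self-inactivating.

The plasmid does not encode Cas9, so it must be paired with a separate Cas9 vector or used in cells that already express Cas9. The guide was designed against two NMRK2 reference transcripts and belongs to a human kinome gRNA collection associated with work on optimised sgRNA design. It is suited to targeted disruption of NMRK2 in human cells.
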