Features (pLannotate 1.2.2; 29 found; start..end, strand, type, name):
     14..80      +  CDS            small t antigen (fragment): SV40 (simian virus 40) small t antigen
    106..317     +  promoter       EF-1α core promoter: core promoter for human elongation factor EF-1α
    318..1256    +  intron         EF-1α intron A: intron upstream of the start codon of human EF-1α
   1278..1877    +  CDS            PuroR (fragment): puromycin N-acetyltransferase; pac from Streptomyces; confers resistance to puromycin
   1893..2481    +  misc_feature   WPRE: woodchuck hepatitis virus posttranscriptional regulatory element
   2532..2551    +  misc_feature   cPPT/CTS (fragment): central polypurine tract and central termination sequence of HIV-1
   2553..2786    +  LTR            3' LTR (ΔU3): self-inactivating 3' long terminal repeat (LTR) from HIV-1
   2864..2985    +  polyA_signal   SV40 poly(A) signal: SV40 polyadenylation signal
   3025..3160    +  rep_origin     SV40 ori: SV40 origin of replication
   3181..3199    -  promoter       T7 promoter: promoter for bacteriophage T7 RNA polymerase
   3207..3362    +  CDS            lacZα (fragment): LacZα fragment of β-galactosidase; lacZ fragment
   3367..3795    +  rep_origin     f1 ori (sequence partly withheld): f1 bacteriophage origin of replication; arrow indicates direction of (+) strand synthesis
   3848..3952    +  promoter       AmpR promoter: bla
   3953..4813    +  CDS            AmpR: β-lactamase; bla; confers resistance to ampicillin, carbenicillin, and related antibiotics
   4984..5572    +  rep_origin     ori: high-copy-number ColE1/pMB1/pBR322/pUC origin of replication
   5755..5847    +  CDS            lacI (fragment): lac repressor; lacI; The lac repressor binds to the lac operator to inhibit transcription in E. coli. This inhibition can be relieved by adding lactose or isopropyl-β-D-thiogalactopyranoside (IPTG).
   5860..5881    +  protein_bind   CAP binding site: CAP binding activates transcription in the presence of cAMP. E. coli catabolite activator protein
   5896..5926    +  promoter       lac promoter: promoter for the E. coli lac operon
   5934..5950    +  protein_bind   lac operator: The lac repressor binds to the lac operator to inhibit transcription in E. coli. This inhibition can be relieved by adding lactose or isopropyl-β-D-thiogalactopyranoside (IPTG). lac repressor encoded by lacI
   5995..6013    +  promoter       T3 promoter: promoter for bacteriophage T3 RNA polymerase
   6041..6267    +  promoter       RSV promoter: Rous sarcoma virus enhancer/promoter
   6268..6448    +  LTR            5' LTR (truncated): truncated 5' long terminal repeat (LTR) from HIV-1
   6495..6620    +  misc_feature   HIV-1 Ψ: packaging signal of human immunodeficiency virus type 1
   6604..6967    +  CDS            HIV-1 gag (fragment): gag protein from human immunodeficiency virus 1; gag
   7113..7346    +  misc_feature   RRE: The Rev response element (RRE) of HIV-1 allows for Rev-dependent mRNA export from the nucleus to the cytoplasm.
   7723..7749    +  CDS            Rev (fragment): human immunodeficiency virus 1 (HIV-1) Rev protein; rev; enhances nuclear export of unspliced and incompletely spliced viral mRNAs
   7753..7993    +  promoter       U6 promoter: RNA polymerase III promoter for human U6 snRNA
   8023..8098    +  misc_RNA       gRNA scaffold: guide RNA scaffold for the Streptococcus pyogenes CRISPR/Cas9 system
   8154..8271    +  misc_feature   cPPT/CTS: central polypurine tract and central termination sequence of HIV-1
>Addgene plasmid #77128 | NMRK2 gRNA (BRDN0001147024) | addgene full sequence | sequence record 187170 | Addgene Assembled Sequence
CCCGGGTGCAAAGATGGATAAAGTTTTAAACAGAGAGGAATCTTTGCAGCTAATGGACCTTCTAGGTCTT
GAAAGGAGTGGGAATTGGCTCCGGTGCCCGTCAGTGGGCAGAGCGCACATCGCCCACAGTCCCCGAGAAG
TTGGGGGGAGGGGTCGGCAATTGATCCGGTGCCTAGAGAAGGTGGCGCGGGGTAAACTGGGAAAGTGATG
TCGTGTACTGGCTCCGCCTTTTTCCCGAGGGTGGGGGAGAACCGTATATAAGTGCAGTAGTCGCCGTGAA
CGTTCTTTTTCGCAACGGGTTTGCCGCCAGAACACAGGTAAGTGCCGTGTGTGGTTCCCGCGGGCCTGGC
CTCTTTACGGGTTATGGCCCTTGCGTGCCTTGAATTACTTCCACCTGGCTGCAGTACGTGATTCTTGATC
CCGAGCTTCGGGTTGGAAGTGGGTGGGAGAGTTCGAGGCCTTGCGCTTAAGGAGCCCCTTCGCCTCGTGC
TTGAGTTGAGGCCTGGCCTGGGCGCTGGGGCCGCCGCGTGCGAATCTGGTGGCACCTTCGCGCCTGTCTC
GCTGCTTTCGATAAGTCTCTAGCCATTTAAAATTTTTGATGACCTGCTGCGACGCTTTTTTTCTGGCAAG
ATAGTCTTGTAAATGCGGGCCAAGATCTGCACACTGGTATTTCGGTTTTTGGGGCCGCGGGCGGCGACGG
GGCCCGTGCGTCCCAGCGCACATGTTCGGCGAGGCGGGGCCTGCGAGCGCGGCCACCGAGAATCGGACGG
GGGTAGTCTCAAGCTGGCCGGCCTGCTCTGGTGCCTGGCCTCGCGCCGCCGTGTATCGCCCCGCCCTGGG
CGGCAAGGCTGGCCCGGTCGGCACCAGTTGCGTGAGCGGAAAGATGGCCGCTTCCCGGCCCTGCTGCAGG
GAGCTCAAAATGGAGGACGCGGCGCTCGGGAGAGCGGGCGGGTGAGTCACCCACACAAAGGAAAAGGGCC
TTTCCGTCCTCAGCCGTCGCTTCATGTGACTCCACGGAGTACCGGGCGCCGTCCAGGCACCTCGATTAGT
TCTCGAGCTTTTGGAGTACGTCGTCTTTAGGTTGGGGGGAGGGGTTTTATGCGATGGAGTTTCCCCACAC
TGAGTGGGTGGAGACTGAAGTTAGGCCAGCTTGGCACTTGATGTAATTCTCCTTGGAATTTGCCCTTTTT
GAGTTTGGATCTTGGTTCATTCTCAAGCCTCAGACAGTGGTTCAAAGTTTTTTTCTTCCATTTCAGGTGT
CGTGACGTACGGCCACCATGACCGAGTACAAGCCCACGGTGCGCCTCGCCACCCGCGACGACGTCCCCAG
GGCCGTACGCACCCTCGCCGCCGCGTTCGCCGACTACCCCGCCACGCGCCACACCGTCGATCCGGACCGC
CACATCGAGCGGGTCACCGAGCTGCAAGAACTCTTCCTCACGCGCGTCGGGCTCGACATCGGCAAGGTGT
GGGTCGCGGACGACGGCGCCGCCGTGGCGGTCTGGACCACGCCGGAGAGCGTCGAAGCGGGGGCGGTGTT
CGCCGAGATCGGCCCGCGCATGGCCGAGTTGAGCGGTTCCCGGCTGGCCGCGCAGCAACAGATGGAAGGC
CTCCTGGCGCCGCACCGGCCCAAGGAGCCCGCGTGGTTCCTGGCCACCGTCGGAGTCTCGCCCGACCACC
AGGGCAAGGGTCTGGGCAGCGCCGTCGTGCTCCCCGGAGTGGAGGCGGCCGAGCGCGCCGGGGTGCCCGC
CTTCCTGGAGACCTCCGCGCCCCGCAACCTCCCCTTCTACGAGCGGCTCGGCTTCACCGTCACCGCCGAC
GTCGAGGTGCCCGAAGGACCGCGCACCTGGTGCATGACCCGCAAGCCCGGTGCCTGAACGCGTTAAGTCG
ACAATCAACCTCTGGATTACAAAATTTGTGAAAGATTGACTGGTATTCTTAACTATGTTGCTCCTTTTAC
GCTATGTGGATACGCTGCTTTAATGCCTTTGTATCATGCTATTGCTTCCCGTATGGCTTTCATTTTCTCC
TCCTTGTATAAATCCTGGTTGCTGTCTCTTTATGAGGAGTTGTGGCCCGTTGTCAGGCAACGTGGCGTGG
TGTGCACTGTGTTTGCTGACGCAACCCCCACTGGTTGGGGCATTGCCACCACCTGTCAGCTCCTTTCCGG
GACTTTCGCTTTCCCCCTCCCTATTGCCACGGCGGAACTCATCGCCGCCTGCCTTGCCCGCTGCTGGACA
GGGGCTCGGCTGTTGGGCACTGACAATTCCGTGGTGTTGTCGGGGAAATCATCGTCCTTTCCTTGGCTGC
TCGCCTGTGTTGCCACCTGGATTCTGCGCGGGACGTCCTTCTGCTACGTCCCTTCGGCCCTCAATCCAGC
GGACCTTCCTTCCCGCGGCCTGCTGCCGGCTCTGCGGCCTCTTCCGCGTCTTCGCCTTCGCCCTCAGACG
AGTCGGATCTCCCTTTGGGCCGCCTCCCCGCGTCGACTTTAAGACCAATGACTTACAAGGCAGCTGTAGA
TCTTAGCCACTTTTTAAAAGAAAAGGGGGGACTGGAAGGGCTAATTCACTCCCAACGAAGACAAGATCTG
CTTTTTGCTTGTACTGGGTCTCTCTGGTTAGACCAGATCTGAGCCTGGGAGCTCTCTGGCTAACTAGGGA
ACCCACTGCTTAAGCCTCAATAAAGCTTGCCTTGAGTGCTTCAAGTAGTGTGTGCCCGTCTGTTGTGTGA
CTCTGGTAACTAGAGATCCCTCAGACCCTTTTAGTCAGTGTGGAAAATCTCTAGCAGTACGTATAGTAGT
TCATGTCATCTTATTATTCAGTATTTATAACTTGCAAAGAAATGAATATCAGAGAGTGAGAGGAACTTGT
TTATTGCAGCTTATAATGGTTACAAATAAAGCAATAGCATCACAAATTTCACAAATAAAGCATTTTTTTC
ACTGCATTCTAGTTGTGGTTTGTCCAAACTCATCAATGTATCTTATCATGTCTGGCTCTAGCTATCCCGC
CCCTAACTCCGCCCATCCCGCCCCTAACTCCGCCCAGTTCCGCCCATTCTCCGCCCCATGGCTGACTAAT
TTTTTTTATTTATGCAGAGGCCGAGGCCGCCTCGGCCTCTGAGCTATTCCAGAAGTAGTGAGGAGGCTTT
TTTGGAGGCCTAGGGACGTACCCAATTCGCCCTATAGTGAGTCGTATTACGCGCGCTCACTGGCCGTCGT
TTTACAACGTCGTGACTGGGAAAACCCTGGCGTTACCCAACTTAATCGCCTTGCAGCACATCCCCCTTTC
GCCAGCTGGCGTAATAGCGAAGAGGCCCGCACCGATCGCCCTTCCCAACAGTTGCGCAGCCTGAATGGCG
AATGGG
[124 nt withheld, positions 3367-3490]
C
[91 nt withheld, positions 3492-3582]
A
[49 nt withheld, positions 3584-3632]
CCTTTGACGTTGGAGTCCACGTTCTTT
[37 nt withheld, positions 3660-3696]
ACCCTATCTCGGTCTATTCTTTTGATTTATAAGGGATTTTGCCGATTTCGGCCTATTGGTTAAAAAATGA
GCTGATTTAACAAAAATTTAACGCGAATTTTAACAAAATATTAACGCTTACAATTTAGGTGGCACTTTTC
GGGGAAATGTGCGCGGAACCCCTATTTGTTTATTTTTCTAAATACATTCAAATATGTATCCGCTCATGAG
ACAATAACCCTGATAAATGCTTCAATAATATTGAAAAAGGAAGAGTATGAGTATTCAACATTTCCGTGTC
GCCCTTATTCCCTTTTTTGCGGCATTTTGCCTTCCTGTTTTTGCTCACCCAGAAACGCTGGTGAAAGTAA
AAGATGCTGAAGATCAGTTGGGTGCACGAGTGGGTTACATCGAACTGGATCTCAACAGCGGTAAGATCCT
TGAGAGTTTTCGCCCCGAAGAACGTTTTCCAATGATGAGCACTTTTAAAGTTCTGCTATGTGGCGCGGTA
TTATCCCGTATTGACGCCGGGCAAGAGCAACTCGGTCGCCGCATACACTATTCTCAGAATGACTTGGTTG
AGTACTCACCAGTCACAGAAAAGCATCTTACGGATGGCATGACAGTAAGAGAATTATGCAGTGCTGCCAT
AACCATGAGTGATAACACTGCGGCCAACTTACTTCTGACAACGATCGGAGGACCGAAGGAGCTAACCGCT
TTTTTGCACAACATGGGGGATCATGTAACTCGCCTTGATCGTTGGGAACCGGAGCTGAATGAAGCCATAC
CAAACGACGAGCGTGACACCACGATGCCTGTAGCAATGGCAACAACGTTGCGCAAACTATTAACTGGCGA
ACTACTTACTCTAGCTTCCCGGCAACAATTAATAGACTGGATGGAGGCGGATAAAGTTGCAGGACCACTT
CTGCGCTCGGCCCTTCCGGCTGGCTGGTTTATTGCTGATAAATCTGGAGCCGGTGAGCGTGGGTCTCGCG
GTATCATTGCAGCACTGGGGCCAGATGGTAAGCCCTCCCGTATCGTAGTTATCTACACGACGGGGAGTCA
GGCAACTATGGATGAACGAAATAGACAGATCGCTGAGATAGGTGCCTCACTGATTAAGCATTGGTAACTG
TCAGACCAAGTTTACTCATATATACTTTAGATTGATTTAAAACTTCATTTTTAATTTAAAAGGATCTAGG
TGAAGATCCTTTTTGATAATCTCATGACCAAAATCCCTTAACGTGAGTTTTCGTTCCACTGAGCGTCAGA
CCCCGTAGAAAAGATCAAAGGATCTTCTTGAGATCCTTTTTTTCTGCGCGTAATCTGCTGCTTGCAAACA
AAAAAACCACCGCTACCAGCGGTGGTTTGTTTGCCGGATCAAGAGCTACCAACTCTTTTTCCGAAGGTAA
CTGGCTTCAGCAGAGCGCAGATACCAAATACTGTTCTTCTAGTGTAGCCGTAGTTAGGCCACCACTTCAA
GAACTCTGTAGCACCGCCTACATACCTCGCTCTGCTAATCCTGTTACCAGTGGCTGCTGCCAGTGGCGAT
AAGTCGTGTCTTACCGGGTTGGACTCAAGACGATAGTTACCGGATAAGGCGCAGCGGTCGGGCTGAACGG
GGGGTTCGTGCACACAGCCCAGCTTGGAGCGAACGACCTACACCGAACTGAGATACCTACAGCGTGAGCT
ATGAGAAAGCGCCACGCTTCCCGAAGGGAGAAAGGCGGACAGGTATCCGGTAAGCGGCAGGGTCGGAACA
GGAGAGCGCACGAGGGAGCTTCCAGGGGGAAACGCCTGGTATCTTTATAGTCCTGTCGGGTTTCGCCACC
TCTGACTTGAGCGTCGATTTTTGTGATGCTCGTCAGGGGGGCGGAGCCTATGGAAAAACGCCAGCAACGC
GGCCTTTTTACGGTTCCTGGCCTTTTGCTGGCCTTTTGCTCACATGTTCTTTCCTGCGTTATCCCCTGAT
TCTGTGGATAACCGTATTACCGCCTTTGAGTGAGCTGATACCGCTCGCCGCAGCCGAACGACCGAGCGCA
GCGAGTCAGTGAGCGAGGAAGCGGAAGAGCGCCCAATACGCAAACCGCCTCTCCCCGCGCGTTGGCCGAT
TCATTAATGCAGCTGGCACGACAGGTTTCCCGACTGGAAAGCGGGCAGTGAGCGCAACGCAATTAATGTG
AGTTAGCTCACTCATTAGGCACCCCAGGCTTTACACTTTATGCTTCCGGCTCGTATGTTGTGTGGAATTG
TGAGCGGATAACAATTTCACACAGGAAACAGCTATGACCATGATTACGCCAAGCGCGCAATTAACCCTCA
CTAAAGGGAACAAAAGCTGGAGCTGCAAGCTTAATGTAGTCTTATGCAATACTCTTGTAGTCTTGCAACA
TGGTAACGATGAGTTAGCAACATGCCTTACAAGGAGAGAAAAAGCACCGTGCATGCCGATTGGTGGAAGT
AAGGTGGTACGATCGTGCCTTATTAGGAAGGCAACAGACGGGTCTGACATGGATTGGACGAACCACTGAA
TTGCCGCATTGCAGAGATATTGTATTTAAGTGCCTAGCTCGATACATAAACGGGTCTCTCTGGTTAGACC
AGATCTGAGCCTGGGAGCTCTCTGGCTAACTAGGGAACCCACTGCTTAAGCCTCAATAAAGCTTGCCTTG
AGTGCTTCAAGTAGTGTGTGCCCGTCTGTTGTGTGACTCTGGTAACTAGAGATCCCTCAGACCCTTTTAG
TCAGTGTGGAAAATCTCTAGCAGTGGCGCCCGAACAGGGACTTGAAAGCGAAAGGGAAACCAGAGGAGCT
CTCTCGACGCAGGACTCGGCTTGCTGAAGCGCGCACGGCAAGAGGCGAGGGGCGGCGACTGGTGAGTACG
CCAAAAATTTTGACTAGCGGAGGCTAGAAGGAGAGAGATGGGTGCGAGAGCGTCAGTATTAAGCGGGGGA
GAATTAGATCGCGATGGGAAAAAATTCGGTTAAGGCCAGGGGGAAAGAAAAAATATAAATTAAAACATAT
AGTATGGGCAAGCAGGGAGCTAGAACGATTCGCAGTTAATCCTGGCCTGTTAGAAACATCAGAAGGCTGT
AGACAAATACTGGGACAGCTACAACCATCCCTTCAGACAGGATCAGAAGAACTTAGATCATTATATAATA
CAGTAGCAACCCTCTATTGTGTGCATCAAAGGATAGAGATAAAAGACACCAAGGAAGCTTTAGACAAGAT
AGAGGAAGAGCAAAACAAAAGTAAGACCACCGCACAGCAAGCGGCCGCTGATCTTCAGACCTGGAGGAGG
AGATATGAGGGACAATTGGAGAAGTGAATTATATAAATATAAAGTAGTAAAAATTGAACCATTAGGAGTA
GCACCCACCAAGGCAAAGAGAAGAGTGGTGCAGAGAGAAAAAAGAGCAGTGGGAATAGGAGCTTTGTTCC
TTGGGTTCTTGGGAGCAGCAGGAAGCACTATGGGCGCAGCGTCAATGACGCTGACGGTACAGGCCAGACA
ATTATTGTCTGGTATAGTGCAGCAGCAGAACAATTTGCTGAGGGCTATTGAGGCGCAACAGCATCTGTTG
CAACTCACAGTCTGGGGCATCAAGCAGCTCCAGGCAAGAATCCTGGCTGTGGAAAGATACCTAAAGGATC
AACAGCTCCTGGGGATTTGGGGTTGCTCTGGAAAACTCATTTGCACCACTGCTGTGCCTTGGAATGCTAG
TTGGAGTAATAAATCTCTGGAACAGATTTGGAATCACACGACCTGGATGGAGTGGGACAGAGAAATTAAC
AATTACACAAGCTTAATACACTCCTTAATTGAAGAATCGCAAAACCAGCAAGAAAAGAATGAACAAGAAT
TATTGGAATTAGATAAATGGGCAAGTTTGTGGAATTGGTTTAACATAACAAATTGGCTGTGGTATATAAA
ATTATTCATAATGATAGTAGGAGGCTTGGTAGGTTTAAGAATAGTTTTTGCTGTACTTTCTATAGTGAAT
AGAGTTAGGCAGGGATATTCACCATTATCGTTTCAGACCCACCTCCCAACCCCGAGGGGACCCAGAGAGG
GCCTATTTCCCATGATTCCTTCATATTTGCATATACGATACAAGGCTGTTAGAGAGATAATTAGAATTAA
TTTGACTGTAAACACAAAGATATTAGTACAAAATACGTGACGTAGAAAGTAATAATTTCTTGGGTAGTTT
GCAGTTTTAAAATTATGTTTTAAAATGGACTATCATATGCTTACCGTAACTTGAAAGTATTTCGATTTCT
TGGCTTTATATATCTTGTGGAAAGGACGAAACACCGGAAGTTTGCCCGTGCCCACGGTTTTAGAGCTAGA
AATAGCAAGTTAAAATAAGGCTAGTCCGTTATCAACTTGAAAAAGTGGCACCGAGTCGGTGCTTTTTTAA
GCTTGGCGTAACTAGATCTTGAGACAAATGGCAGTATTCATCCACAATTTTAAAAGAAAAGGGGGGATTG
GGGGGTACAGTGCAGGGGAAAGAATAGTAGACATAATAGCAACAGACATACAAACTAAAGAATTACAAAA
ACAAATTACAAAAATTCAAAATTTTCGGGTTTATTACAGGGACAGCAGAGATCCACTTTGGCGCCGGCTC
GAGGGGG
