>Addgene plasmid #77128 | NMRK2 gRNA (BRDN0001147024) | depositor partial sequence | sequence record 144588 | Target Sequence
GAAGTTTGCCCGTGCCCACG
