>Addgene plasmid #77128 | NMRK2 gRNA (BRDN0001147024) | addgene partial sequence | sequence record 187169 | hU6-F
GTAGAAAGTAATAATTTCTTGGGTAGTTTGCAGTTTTAAAATTATGTTTTAAAATGGACTATCATATGCT
TACCGTAACTTGAAAGTATTTCGATTTCTTGGCTTTATATATCTTGTGGAAAGGACGAAACACCGGAAGT
TTGCCCGTGCCCACGGTTTTAGAGCTAGAAATAGCAAGTTAAAATAAGGCTAGTCCGTTATCAACTTGAA
AAAGTGGCACCGAGTCGGTGCTTTTTTAAGCTTGGCGTAACTAGATCTTGAGACAAATGGCAGTATTCAT
CCACAATTTTAAAAGAAAAGGGGGGATTGGGGGGTACAGTGCAGGGGAAAGAATAGTAGACATAATAGCA
ACAGACATACAAACTAAAGAATTACAAAAACAAATTACAAAAATTCAAAATTTTCGGGTTTATTACAGGG
ACAGCAGAGATCCACTTTGGCGCCGGCTCGAGGGGGCCCGGGTGCAAAGATGGATAAAGTTTTAAACAGA
GAGGAATCTTTGCAGCTAATGGACCTTCTAGGTCTTGAAAGGAGTGGGAATTGGCTCCGGTGCCCGTCAG
TGGGCAGAGC
